>Addgene plasmid #46352 | pTK81_GFP-4.1R | depositor full sequence | sequence record 65984 | pTK81_GFP-4.1R sequence 7864 bps
CTGCAGCCTGAATATGGGCCAAACAGGATATCTGTGGTAAGCAGTTCCTGCCCCGGCTCAGGGCCAAGAA
CAGATGGAACAGCTGAATATGGGCCAAACAGGATATCTGTGGTAAGCAGTTCCTGCCCCGGCTCAGGGCC
AAGAACAGATGGTCCCCAGATGCGGTCCAGCCCTCAGCAGTTTCTAGAGAACCATCAGATGTTTCCAGGG
TGCCCCAAGGACCTGAAATGACCCTGTGCCTTATTTGAACTAACCAATCAGTTCGCTTCTCGCTTCTGTT
CGCGCGCTTCTGCTCCCCGAGCTCAATAAAAGAGCCCACAACCCCTCACTCGGGGCGCCAGTCCTCCGAT
TGACTGAGTCGCCCGGGTACCCGTGTATCCAATAAACCCTCTTGCAGTTGCATCCGACTTGTGGTCTCGC
TGTTCCTTGGGAGGGTCTCCTCTGAGTGATTGACTACCCGTCAGCGGGGGTCTTTCATTTGGGGGCTCGT
CCGGGATCGGGAGACCCCTGCCCAGGGACCACCGACCCACCACCGGGAGGTAAGCTGGCCAGCAACTTAT
CTGTGTCTGTCCGATTGTCTAGTGTCTATGACTGATTTTATGCGCCTGCGTCGGTACTAGTTAGCTAACT
AGCTCTGTATCTGGCGGACCCGTGGTGGAACTGACGAGTTCTGAACACCCGGCCGCAACCCTGGGAGACG
TCCCAGGGACTTTGGGGGCCGTTTTTGTGGCCCGACCTGAGGAAGGGAGTCGATGTGGAATCCGACCCCG
TCAGGATATGTGGTTCTGGTAGGAGACGAGAACCTAAAACAGTTCCCGCCTCCGTCTGAATTTTTGCTTT
CGGTTTGGAACCGAAGCCGCGCGTCTTGTCTGCTGCAGCATCGTTCTGTGTTGTCTCTGTCTGACTGTGT
TTCTGTATTTGTCTGAAAATTAGGGCCAGACTGTTACCACTCCCTTAAGTTTGACCTTAGATCACTGGAA
AGATGTCGAGCGGCTCGCTCACAACCAGTCGGTAGATGTCAAGAAGAGACGTTGGGTTACCTTCTGCTCT
GCAGAATGGCCAACCTTTAACGTCGGATGGCCGCGAGACGGCACCTTTAACCGAGACCTCATCACCCAGG
TTAAGATCAAGGTCTTTTCACCTGGCCCGCATGGACACCCAGACCAGGTCCCCTACATCGTGACCTGGGA
AGCCTTGGCTTTTGACCCCCCTCCCTGGGTCAAGCCCTTTGTACACCCTAAGCCTCCGCCTCCTCTTCTT
CCATCCGCGCCGTCTCTCCCCCTTGAACCTCCTCTTTCGACCCCGCCTCAATCCTCCCTTTATCCAGCCC
TCACTCCTTCTCTAGGCGCCGGCCGGATCCCAGTGTGGTGGTACGCTACCGGTCGCCACCATGGTGAGCA
AGGGCGAGGAGCTGTTCACCGGGGTGGTGCCCATCCTGGTCGAGCTGGACGGCGACGTAAACGGCCACAA
GTTCAGCGTGTCCGGCGAGGGCGAGGGCGATGCCACCTACGGCAAGCTGACCCTGAAGTTCATCTGCACC
ACCGGCAAGCTGCCCGTGCCCTGGCCCACCCTCGTGACCACCCTGACCTACGGCGTGCAGTGCTTCAGCC
GCTACCCCGACCACATGAAGCAGCACGACTTCTTCAAGTCCGCCATGCCCGAAGGCTACGTCCAGGAGCG
CACCATCTTCTTCAAGGACGACGGCAACTACAAGACCCGCGCCGAGGTGAAGTTCGAGGGCGACACCCTG
GTGAACCGCATCGAGCTGAAGGGCATCGACTTCAAGGAGGACGGCAACATCCTGGGGCACAAGCTGGAGT
ACAACTACAACAGCCACAACGTCTATATCATGGCCGACAAGCAGAAGAACGGCATCAAGGTGAACTTCAA
GATCCGCCACAACATCGAGGACGGCAGCGTGCAGCTCGCCGACCACTACCAGCAGAACACCCCCATCGGC
GACGGCCCCGTGCTGCTGCCCGACAACCACTACCTGAGCACCCAGTCCGCCCTGAGCAAAGACCCCAACG
AGAAGCGCGATCACATGGTCCTGCTGGAGTTCGTGACCGCCGCCGGGATCACTCTCGGCATGGACGAGCT
GTACAAGTCCGGAGGGGATCGGTGGAGCTCCACCGGTGGCGGCCGCTCTAGAGAGAATCTTTATTTTCAG
GGCGCCGCCAAATTCAAAGAAACCGCTGCTGCTAAATTCGAACGCCAGCACATGGACAGCGGAGGTGGAG
GTACTAGTCTCGAGATGCACTGCAAGGTTTCTTTGTTGGATGACACAGTTTATGAATGTGTTGTGGAGAA
ACATGCTAAGGGACAAGATTTGCTTAAACGAGTATGTGAGCATCTCAATCTTTTGGAAGAAGACTATTTT
GGTCTAGCCATTTGGGATAACGCAACCTCTAAGACATGGCTGGATTCCGCCAAAGAAATAAAAAAGCAGG
TTCGTGGTGTCCCTTGGAATTTTACATTTAATGTAAAGTTTTATCCACCTGACCCAGCACAGTTAACAGA
AGACATAACAAGATATTATTTATGTCTTCAGCTTCGGCAGGACATAGTTGCAGGACGTCTGCCCTGTTCC
TTTGCAACCTTAGCATTATTAGGTTCTTACACCATCCAGTCTGAACTGGGAGACTACGACCCAGAACTCC
ATGGCGTGGATTATGTTAGTGATTTTAAACTGGCCCCGAATCAGACCAAGGAACTTGAAGAGAAGGTCAT
GGAACTGCATAAGTCATACAGGTCCATGACTCCAGCTCAGGCTGACTTGGAGTTTCTTGAGAATGCCAAA
AAGTTGTCTATGTATGGAGTTGATCTTCATAAAGCAAAGGACTTGGAAGGAGTAGATATCATCCTAGGTG
TCTGCTCTAGTGGCCTTCTGGTTTACAAAGATAAGCTGAGAATTAACCGCTTCCCTTGGCCCAAAGTGCT
GAAGATTTCTTATAAACGTAGTAGCTTTTTCATCAAGATTCGGCCTGGAGAGCAAGAGCAGTATGAAAGT
ACCATCGGATTCAAACTTCCCAGTTACCGAGCAGCTAAGAAATTATGGAAAGTCTGTGTAGAACATCACA
CGTTTTTCAGATTGACATCTACAGACACCATTCCCAAAAGCAAATTTCTTGCGCTAGGATCCAAATTTCG
ATACAGTGGCCGGACTCAAGCTCAGACCAGGCAAGCTAGTGCTCTAATTGACAGGCCTGCCCCACACTTC
GAGCGTACAGCAAGTAAACGGGCGTCCCGGAGCCTCGATGGAGCAGCAGCTGTCGATTCGGCAGACCGAA
GTCCTCGGCCCACTTCTGCACCTGCCATTACTCAGGGTCAGGTTGCAGAAGGTGGCGTCCTAGATGCCTC
TGCTAAAAAAACAGTGGTCCCTAAAGCACAGAAGGAAACAGTGAAGGCTGAAGTGAAAAAGGAAGACGAG
CCACCTGAGCAAGCTGAGCCAGAGCCCACAGAAGCATGGAAGAAAAAGAGAGAAAGACTAGATGGTGAAA
ACATTTATATCAGACATAGCAATTTAATGTTGGAGGATTTAGACAAGAGTCAAGAGGAGATCAAAAAACA
TCATGCCAGCATCAGTGAGCTGAAAAAGAACTTCATGGAGTCTGTACCAGAACCACGGCCTAGTGAATGG
GATAAACGCTTATCCACTCACTCACCCTTCCGAACTCTTAACATCAATGGGCAAATCCCCACAGGAGAAG
GACCTCCCCTGGTGAAGACACAAACTGTCACCATCTCAGATAATGCCAATGCTGTGAAAAGTGAAATCCC
AACCAAAGACGTCCCTATTGTCCACACTGAGACCAAGACCATCACTTATGAGGCTGCCCAGACTGACGAC
AACAGTGGAGACTTGGACCCAGGAGTCTTGCTGACAGCTCAAACTATCACATCTGAGACCCCAAGCAGCA
CCACCACAACTCAAATTACCAAGACTGTAAAAGGTGGGATTTCAGAGACACGTATTGAAAAGAGAATTGT
GATCACAGGAGATGCTGATATTGACCATGATCAGGTCCTTGTACAAGCCATCAAGGAGGCAAAGGAGCAG
CACCCAGACATGTCAGTGACCAAGGTGGTCGTCCACCAGGAGACCGAGATTGCTGATGAGTGACCGCGGG
CCCGGGATCCACCGGATCTAGATAACTGATCATAATCAGCCATACCACATTTGTAGAGGTTTTACTTGCT
TTAAAAAACCTCCCACACCTCCCCCTGAACCTGAAACATAAAATGAATGCAATTCGCCAGCACAGTGGTC
GACCCTGTGGAATGTGTGTCAGTTAGGGTGTGGAAAGTCCCCAGGCTCCCCAGCAGGCAGAAGTATGCAA
AGCATGCATCTCAATTAGTCAGCAACCAGGTGTGGAAAGTCCCCAGGCTCCCCAGCAGGCAGAAGTATGC
AAAGCATGCATCTCAATTAGTCAGCAACCATAGTCCCGCCCCTAACTCCGCCCATCCCGCCCCTAACTCC
GCCCAGTTCCGCCCATTCTCCGCCCCATGGCTGACTAATTTTTTTTATTTATGCAGAGGCCGAGGCCGCC
TCGGCCTCTGAGCTATTCCAGAAGTAGTGAGGAGGCTTTTTTGGAGGCCTAGGCTTTTGCAAAAAGCTTG
AGCACGTGTTGACAATTAATCATCGGCATAGTATATCGGCATAGTATAATACGACAAGGTGAGGAACTAA
ACCATGGCCAAGCCTTTGTCTCAAGAAGAATCCACCCTCATTGAAAGAGCAACGGCTACAATCAACAGCA
TCCCCATCTCTGAAGACTACAGCGTCGCCAGCGCAGCTCTCTCTAGCGACGGCCGCATCTTCACTGGTGT
CAATGTATATCATTTTACTGGGGGACCTTGTGCAGAACTCGTGGTGCTGGGCACTGCTGCTGCTGCGGCA
GCTGGCAACCTGACTTGTATCGTCGCGATCGGAAATGAGAACAGGGGCATCTTGAGCCCCTGCGGACGGT
GCCGACAGGTGCTTCTCGATCTGCATCCTGGGATCAAAGCCATAGTGAAGGACAGTGATGGACAGCCGAC
GGCAGTTGGGATTCGTGAATTGCTGCCCTCTGGTTATGTGTGGGAGGGCTAAGCACTTCATCGATAAAAT
AAAAGATTTTATTTAGTCTCCAGAAAAAGGGGGGAATGAAAGACCCCACCTGTAGGTTTGGCAAGCTAGC
TTAAGTAACGCCATTTTGCAAGGCATGGAAAAATACATAACTGAGAATAGAGAAGTTCAGATCAAGGTCA
GGAACAGATGGAACAGCTGAATATGGGCCAAACAGGATATCTGTGGTAAGCAGTTCCTGCCCCGGCTCAG
GGCCAAGAACAGATGGAACAGCTGAATATGGGCCAAACAGGATATCTGTGGTAAGCAGTTCCTGCCCCGG
CTCAGGGCCAAGAACAGATGGTCCCCAGATGCGGTCCAGCCCTCAGCAGTTTCTAGAGAACCATCAGATG
TTTCCAGGGTGCCCCAAGGACCTGAAATGACCCTGTGCCTTATTTGAACTAACCAATCAGTTCGCTTCTC
GCTTCTGTTCGCGCGCTTCTGCTCCCCGAGCTCAATAAAAGAGCCCACAACCCCTCACTCGGGGCGCCAG
TCCTCCGATTGACTGAGTCGCCCGGGTACCCGTGTATCCAATAAACCCTCTTGCAGTTGCATCCGACTTG
TGGTCTCGCTGTTCCTTGGGAGGGTCTCCTCTGAGTGATTGACTACCCGTCAGCGGGGGTCTTTCATTTC
CGACTTGTGGTCTCGCTGCCTTGGGAGGGTCTCCTCTGAGTGATTGACTACCCGTCAGCGGGGGTCTTCA
CATGCAGCATGTATCAAAATTAATTTGGTTTTTTTTCTTAAGTATTTACATTAAATGGCCATAGTTGCAT
TAATGAATCGGCCAACGCGCGGGGAGAGGCGGTTTGCGTATTGGCGCTCTTCCGCTTCCTCGCTCACTGA
CTCGCTGCGCTCGGTCGTTCGGCTGCGGCGAGCGGTATCAGCTCACTCAAAGGCGGTAATACGGTTATCC
ACAGAATCAGGGGATAACGCAGGAAAGAACATGTGAGCAAAAGGCCAGCAAAAGGCCAGGAACCGTAAAA
AGGCCGCGTTGCTGGCGTTTTTCCATAGGCTCCGCCCCCCTGACGAGCATCACAAAAATCGACGCTCAAG
TCAGAGGTGGCGAAACCCGACAGGACTATAAAGATACCAGGCGTTTCCCCCTGGAAGCTCCCTCGTGCGC
TCTCCTGTTCCGACCCTGCCGCTTACCGGATACCTGTCCGCCTTTCTCCCTTCGGGAAGCGTGGCGCTTT
CTCATAGCTCACGCTGTAGGTATCTCAGTTCGGTGTAGGTCGTTCGCTCCAAGCTGGGCTGTGTGCACGA
ACCCCCCGTTCAGCCCGACCGCTGCGCCTTATCCGGTAACTATCGTCTTGAGTCCAACCCGGTAAGACAC
GACTTATCGCCACTGGCAGCAGCCACTGGTAACAGGATTAGCAGAGCGAGGTATGTAGGCGGTGCTACAG
AGTTCTTGAAGTGGTGGCCTAACTACGGCTACACTAGAAGGACAGTATTTGGTATCTGCGCTCTGCTGAA
GCCAGTTACCTTCGGAAAAAGAGTTGGTAGCTCTTGATCCGGCAAACAAACCACCGCTGGTAGCGGTGGT
TTTTTTGTTTGCAAGCAGCAGATTACGCGCAGAAAAAAAGGATCTCAAGAAGATCCTTTGATCTTTTCTA
CGGGGTCTGACGCTCAGTGGAACGAAAACTCACGTTAAGGGATTTTGGTCATGAGATTATCAAAAAGGAT
CTTCACCTAGATCCTTTTAAATTAAAAATGAAGTTTGCGGCCGCAAATCAATCTAAAGTATATATGAGTA
AACTTGGTCTGACAGTTACCAATGCTTAATCAGTGAGGCACCTATCTCAGCGATCTGTCTATTTCGTTCA
TCCATAGTTGCCTGACTCCCCGTCGTGTAGATAACTACGATACGGGAGGGCTTACCATCTGGCCCCAGTG
CTGCAATGATACCGCGAGACCCACGCTCACCGGCTCCAGATTTATCAGCAATAAACCAGCCAGCCGGAAG
GGCCGAGCGCAGAAGTGGTCCTGCAACTTTATCCGCCTCCATCCAGTCTATTAATTGTTGCCGGGAAGCT
AGAGTAAGTAGTTCGCCAGTTAATAGTTTGCGCAACGTTGTTGCCATTGCTACAGGCATCGTGGTGTCAC
GCTCGTCGTTTGGTATGGCTTCATTCAGCTCCGGTTCCCAACGATCAAGGCGAGTTACATGATCCCCCAT
GTTGTGCAAAAAAGCGGTTAGCTCCTTCGGTCCTCCGATCGTTGTCAGAAGTAAGTTGGCCGCAGTGTTA
TCACTCATGGTTATGGCAGCACTGCATAATTCTCTTACTGTCATGCCATCCGTAAGATGCTTTTCTGTGA
CTGGTGAGTACTCAACCAAGTCATTCTGAGAATAGTGTATGCGGCGACCGAGTTGCTCTTGCCCGGCGTC
AACACGGGATAATACCGCGCCACATAGCAGAACTTTAAAAGTGCTCATCATTGGAAAACGTTCTTCGGGG
CGAAAACTCTCAAGGATCTTACCGCTGTTGAGATCCAGTTCGATGTAACCCACTCGTGCACCCAACTGAT
CTTCAGCATCTTTTACTTTCACCAGCGTTTCTGGGTGAGCAAAAACAGGAAGGCAAAATGCCGCAAAAAA
GGGAATAAGGGCGACACGGAAATGTTGAATACTCATACTCTTCCTTTTTCAATATTATTGAAGCATTTAT
CAGGGTTATTGTCTCATGAGCGGATACATATTTGAATGTATTTAGAAAAATAAACAAATAGGGGTTCCGC
GCACATTTCCCCGAAAAGTGCCAC
Features (pLannotate 1.2.2; 19 found; start..end, strand, type, name):
      8..477     +  LTR            LTR: long terminal repeat from Moloney murine leukemia virus
    601..875     +  misc_feature   MESV Ψ (fragment): packaging signal of murine embryonic stem cell virus
    934..1350    +  CDS            gag (truncated): truncated Moloney murine leukemia virus (MMLV) gag gene lacking the start codon
   1391..2107    +  CDS            EGFP: EGFP is a basic (constitutively fluorescent) green fluorescent protein published in 1996, derived from Aequorea victoria. It is reported to be a rapidly-maturing weak dimer with moderate acid sensitivity.
   2134..2152    +  misc_feature   MCS (fragment): pBluescript multiple cloning site
   2153..2172    +  CDS            capTEV™ (fragment): composite tag for in vivo biotinylation, TEV protease cleavage, and 6xHis tagging
   2186..2230    +  CDS            S-Tag: affinity and epitope tag derived from pancreatic ribonuclease A
   2255..4120    +  CDS            EPB41 (fragment): EPB41_HUMAN - Also known as E41P. Experimental evidence at protein level: Swiss-Prot protein existence level 1. Protein 4.1 is a major structural element of the erythrocyte membrane skeleton. It plays a key role in regulating membrane physical properties of mechanical stability and deformability by stabilizing spectrin-actin interaction. Recruits DLG1 to membranes. Required for dynein-dynactin complex and NUMA1 recruitment at the mitotic cell cortex during anaphase (PubMed:23870127). From Homo sapiens (Human).
   4123..4145    +  misc_feature   MCS (fragment): multiple cloning site
   4157..4241    +  CDS            large T antigen (fragment): large T antigen from SV40 (simian virus 40)
   4284..4613    +  promoter       SV40 promoter: SV40 enhancer and early promoter
   4628..4675    +  promoter       EM7 promoter: synthetic bacterial promoter&nbsp
   4694..5092    +  CDS            BSD: blasticidin S deaminase; Aspergillus terreus BSD; confers resistance to blasticidin
   5145..5738    +  LTR            LTR: long terminal repeat from Moloney murine leukemia virus
   5747..5793    +  LTR            5' LTR (truncated) (fragment): truncated long terminal repeat from Moloney murine sarcoma virus
   5876..5924    -  CDS            lacI (fragment): lac repressor; lacI; The lac repressor binds to the lac operator to inhibit transcription in E. coli. This inhibition can be relieved by adding lactose or isopropyl-β-D-thiogalactopyranoside (IPTG).
   6110..6698    -  rep_origin     ori: high-copy-number ColE1/pMB1/pBR322/pUC origin of replication
   6876..7736    -  CDS            AmpR: β-lactamase; bla; confers resistance to ampicillin, carbenicillin, and related antibiotics
   7737..7841    -  promoter       AmpR promoter: bla
