[The description below was written by a language model from this plasmid's Addgene catalogue record and pLannotate feature annotations shown in this document.]
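Description:
pTK81_GFP-4.1R is a pBABE-based Moloney murine leukemia virus retroviral vector (7,864 bp) for stable expression of GFP-tagged human protein 4.1R (EPB41) in mammalian cells. In bacteria it is maintained through a high-copy ColE1/pUC-type origin and selected with ampicillin via the β-lactamase gene and its own promoter, both of which lie outside the proviral region.

The transferable unit is bounded by two MMLV long terminal repeats. Downstream of the 5′ LTR sit a packaging signal and a truncated gag segment lacking its start codon, which together allow the genomic RNA to be encapsidated when the plasmid is introduced into a packaging cell line supplying the viral proteins in trans. The record lists the promoter simply as "pBABE", and no separate internal promoter is annotated upstream of the fusion, which is consistent with transcription being driven from the 5′ LTR. The open reading frame begins with EGFP, followed by a short linker region annotated with a TEV-cleavage tag fragment and an S-tag, and then the EPB41 coding sequence, cloned between XhoI and SacII sites; the annotation marks it as a fragment relative to the reference protein, so it may be a particular isoform or a partial match. A second cassette inside the provirus uses the SV40 enhancer/early promoter, with an adjacent bacterial EM7 promoter, to express blasticidin S deaminase for selection of transduced cells.

The associated study concerns cortical dynein and spindle positioning during anaphase, and the construct is suited to generating blasticidin-selected cell lines for visualising 4.1R localisation, with the S-tag potentially available for affinity purification.
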