Addgene plasmid #46352: pTK81_GFP-4.1R
Depositing lab: Iain Cheeseman. Depositing organization: Whitehead Institute for Biomedical Research. Publication: Cortical dynein and asymmetric membrane elongation coordinately position the spindle in anaphase. Kiyomitsu T, Cheeseman IM. Cell. 2013 Jul 18;154(2):391-402. doi: 10.1016/j.cell.2013.06.010. PubMed 23870127.
Backbone
  Vector backbone: pBABE
  Backbone size w/o insert (bp): 6000
  Total vector size (bp): 7864
  Vector type: Mammalian Expression, Retroviral
  Selectable markers: Blasticidin
Growth in bacteria
  Bacterial resistance: Ampicillin, 100 μg/mL
  Growth temperature: 37°C
  Growth strain: DH5alpha
  Copy number: Unknown
Gene/Insert
  Gene/Insert name: 4.1R (alt name: EPB41)
  Species: H. sapiens (human)
  Entrez Gene: EPB41 (a.k.a. 4.1R, EL1, HE)
  Promoter: pBABE
  Tag / fusion protein: GFP (N terminal on backbone)
  Cloning method: Restriction Enzyme; 5′ cloning site XhoI (not destroyed); 3′ cloning site SacII (not destroyed)
  Sequencing primers: 5′ GGCATGGACGAGCTGTACAAG; 3′ GCATTCATTTTATGTTTCAGG
Terms and licenses: Academic/Nonprofit Terms; Industry Terms: Not Available to Industry
How to cite: pTK81_GFP-4.1R was a gift from Iain Cheeseman (Addgene plasmid # 46352 ; http://n2t.net/addgene:46352 ; RRID:Addgene_46352)
