>Addgene plasmid #46352 | pTK81_GFP-4.1R | addgene partial sequence | sequence record 67849 | EGFP_C
CTGTACAAGTCCGGAGGGGATCGGTGGAGCTCCACCGGTGGCGGCCGCTCTAGAGAGAATCTTTATTTTC
AGGGCGCCGCCAAATTCAAAGAAACCGCTGCTGCTAAATTCGAACGCCAGCACATGGACAGCGGAGGTGG
AGGTACTAGTCTCGAGATGCACTGCAAGGTTTCTTTGTTGGATGACACAGTTTATGAATGTGTTGTGGAG
AAACATGCTAAGGGACAAGATTTGCTTAAACGAGTATGTGAGCATCTCAATCTTTTGGAAGAAGACTATT
TTGGTCTAGCCATTTGGGATAACGCAACCTCTAAGACATGGCTGGATTCCGCCAAAGAAATAAAAAAGCA
GGTTCGTGGTGTCCCTTGGAATTTTACATTTAATGTAAAGTTTTATCCACCTGACCCAGCACAGTTAACA
GAAGACATAACAAGATATTATTTATGTCTTCAGCTTCGGCAGGACATAGTTGCAGGACGTCTGCCCTGTT
CCTTTGCAACCTTAGCATTATTAGGTTCTTACACCATCCAGTCTGAACTGGGAGACTACGACCCAGAACT
CCATGGCGTGGATTATGTTAGTGATTTTAAACTGGCCCCGAATCAGACCAAGGAACTTGAAGAGAAGGTC
ATGGAACTGCATAAGTCATACAGGTCCATGACTCCAGCTCAGGCTGACTTGGAGTTTCTTGAGAATGCCA
AAAAGTTGTCTATGTATGGAGTTGATCTTCATAAAGCAAAGGACTTGGAAGGAGTAGATATCATCCTAGG
TGTCTGCTCTAGTGGCCTTCTGGTTTACAAAGATAAGCTGAGAATTAACCGCTTCCCTTGGCCCAAAGTG
CTGAAGATTTCTTATAAACGTAGTAGCTTT
